>Addgene plasmid #24553 | pFloxin | depositor full sequence | sequence record 11439 | Author sequence
AAGCTTCCTTCTGCAGGAGCGTACAGAACCCAGGGCCCTGGCACCCGTGCAGACCCTGGCCCACCCCACC
TGGGCGCTCAGTGCCCAAGAGATGTCCACACCTAGGATGTCCCGCGGTGGGTGGGGGGCCCGAGAGACGG
GCAGGCCGGGGGCAGGCCTGGCCATGCGGGGCCGAACCGGGCACTGCCCAGCGTGGGGCGCGGGGGCCAC
GGCGCGCGCCCCCAGCCCCCGGGCCCAGCACCCCAAGGCGGCCAACGCCAAAACTCTCCCTCCTCCTCTT
CCTCAATCTCGCTCTCGCTCTTTTTTTTTTTCGCAAAAGGAGGGGAGAGGGGGTAAAAAAATGCTGCACT
GTGCGGCGAAGCCGGTGAGTGAGCGGCGCGGGGCCAATCAGCGTGCGCCGTTCCGAAAGTTGCCTTTTAT
GGCTCGAGCGGCCGCGGCGGCGCCCTATAAAACCCAGCGGCGCGACGCGCCACCACCGCCGAGACCGCGT
CCGCCCCGCGAGCACAGAGCCTCGCCTTTGCCACCATGGCTATAACTTCGTATAGCATACATTATACGAA
CGGTAGTGATAGGCCTTTTAGCTACATCTGCCAATCCATCTCATTTTCACACACACACACACCACTTTCC
TTCTGGTCAGTGGGCACATGTCCAGCCTCAAGTTTATATCACCACCCCCAATGCCCAACACTTGTATGGC
CTTGGGCGGGTCATCCCCCCCCCCACCCCCAGTATCTGCAACCTCAAGCTAGCTTGGGTGCGTTGGTTGT
GGATAAGTAGCTAGACTCCAGCAACCAGTAACCTCTGCCCTTTCTCCTCCATGACAACCAGGTACCGGTG
CATGCGGCGCGCCACTAGTGATATCGCTAGCGGATCCACCACCTACAGCCCAGTGGGGTCGCTCTAGAGC
GACCTCGAGGGGGGGCTAGATAAGTAATGATCATAATCAGCCATATCACATCTGTAGAGGTTTTACTTGC
TTTAAAAAACCTCCCACACCTCCCCCTGAACCTGAAACATAAAATGAATGCAATTGTTGTTGTTAACTTG
TTTATTGCAGCTTATAATGGTTACAAATAAAGCAATAGCATCACAAATTTCACAAATAAAGCATTTTTTT
CACTGCATTCTAGTTGTGGTTTGTCCAAACTCATCAATGTATCTTATCATGTCTAGATCCGGGGGTACCG
CGTCGAGAAGTTCCTATTCCGAAGTTCCTATTCTCTAGAAAGTATAGGAACTTCGTCGACGCGAATTCGT
AATCATGGTCATAGCTGTTTCCTGTGTGAAATTGTTATCCGCTCACAATTCCACACAACATACGAGCCGG
AAGCATAAAGTGTAAAGCCTGGGGTGCCTAATGAGTGAGCTAACTCACATTAATTGCGTTGCGCTCACTG
CCCGCTTTCCAGTCGGGAAACCTGTCGTGCCAGCTGCATTAATGAATCGGCCAACGCGCGGGGAGAGGCG
GTTTGCGTATTGGGCGCTCTTCCGCTTCCTCGCTCACTGACTCGCTGCGCTCGGTCGTTCGGCTGCGGCG
AGCGGTATCAGCTCACTCAAAGGCGGTAATACGGTTATCCACAGAATCAGGGGATAACGCAGGAAAGAAC
ATGTGAGCAAAAGGCCAGCAAAAGGCCAGGAACCGTAAAAAGGCCGCGTTGCTGGCGTTTTTCCATAGGC
TCCGCCCCCCTGACGAGCATCACAAAAATCGACGCTCAAGTCAGAGGTGGCGAAACCCGACAGGACTATA
AAGATACCAGGCGTTTCCCCCTGGAAGCTCCCTCGTGCGCTCTCCTGTTCCGACCCTGCCGCTTACCGGA
TACCTGTCCGCCTTTCTCCCTTCGGGAAGCGTGGCGCTTTCTCATAGCTCACGCTGTAGGTATCTCAGTT
CGGTGTAGGTCGTTCGCTCCAAGCTGGGCTGTGTGCACGAACCCCCCGTTCAGCCCGACCGCTGCGCCTT
ATCCGGTAACTATCGTCTTGAGTCCAACCCGGTAAGACACGACTTATCGCCACTGGCAGCAGCCACTGGT
AACAGGATTAGCAGAGCGAGGTATGTAGGCGGTGCTACAGAGTTCTTGAAGTGGTGGCCTAACTACGGCT
ACACTAGAAGGACAGTATTTGGTATCTGCGCTCTGCTGAAGCCAGTTACCTTCGGAAAAAGAGTTGGTAG
CTCTTGATCCGGCAAACAAACCACCGCTGGTAGCGGTGGTTTTTTTGTTTGCAAGCAGCAGATTACGCGC
AGAAAAAAAGGATCTCAAGAAGATCCTTTGATCTTTTCTACGGGGTCTGACGCTCAGTGGAACGAAAACT
CACGTTAAGGGATTTTGGTCATGAGATTATCAAAAAGGATCTTCACCTAGATCCTTTTAAATTAAAAATG
AAGTTTTAAATCAATCTAAAGTATATATGAGTAAACTTGGTCTGACAGTTACCAATGCTTAATCAGTGAG
GCACCTATCTCAGCGATCTGTCTATTTCGTTCATCCATAGTTGCCTGACTCCCCGTCGTGTAGATAACTA
CGATACGGGAGGGCTTACCATCTGGCCCCAGTGCTGCAATGATACCGCGAGACCCACGCTCACCGGCTCC
AGATTTATCAGCAATAAACCAGCCAGCCGGAAGGGCCGAGCGCAGAAGTGGTCCTGCAACTTTATCCGCC
TCCATCCAGTCTATTAATTGTTGCCGGGAAGCTAGAGTAAGTAGTTCGCCAGTTAATAGTTTGCGCAACG
TTGTTGCCATTGCTACAGGCATCGTGGTGTCACGCTCGTCGTTTGGTATGGCTTCATTCAGCTCCGGTTC
CCAACGATCAAGGCGAGTTACATGATCCCCCATGTTGTGCAAAAAAGCGGTTAGCTCCTTCGGTCCTCCG
ATCGTTGTCAGAAGTAAGTTGGCCGCAGTGTTATCACTCATGGTTATGGCAGCACTGCATAATTCTCTTA
CTGTCATGCCATCCGTAAGATGCTTTTCTGTGACTGGTGAGTACTCAACCAAGTCATTCTGAGAATAGTG
TATGCGGCGACCGAGTTGCTCTTGCCCGGCGTCAATACGGGATAATACCGCGCCACATAGCAGAACTTTA
AAAGTGCTCATCATTGGAAAACGTTCTTCGGGGCGAAAACTCTCAAGGATCTTACCGCTGTTGAGATCCA
GTTCGATGTAACCCACTCGTGCACCCAACTGATCTTCAGCATCTTTTACTTTCACCAGCGTTTCTGGGTG
AGCAAAAACAGGAAGGCAAAATGCCGCAAAAAAGGGAATAAGGGCGACACGGAAATGTTGAATACTCATA
CTCTTCCTTTTTCAATATTATTGAAGCATTTATCAGGGTTATTGTCTCATGAGCGGATACATATTTGAAT
GTATTTAGAAAAATAAACAAATAGGGGTTCCGCGCACATTTCCCCGAAAAGTGCCACCTGACGTCTAAGA
AACCATTATTATCATGACATTAACCTATAAAAATAGGCGTATCACGAGGCCCTTTCGTCTCGCGCGTTTC
GGTGATGACGGTGAAAACCTCTGACACATGCAGCTCCCGGAGACGGTCACAGCTTGTCTGTAAGCGGATG
CCGGGAGCAGACAAGCCCGTCAGGGCGCGTCAGCGGGTGTTGGCGGGTGTCGGGGCTGGCTTAACTATGC
GGCATCAGAGCAGATTGTACTGAGAGTGCACCATATGCGGTGTGAAATACCGCACAGATGCGTAAGGAGA
AAATACCGCATCAGGCGCCATTCGCCATTCAGGCTGCGCAACTGTTGGGAAGGGCGATCGGTGCGGGCCT
CTTCGCTATTACGCCAGCTGGCGAAAGGGGGATGTGCTGCAAGGCGATTAAGTTGGGTAACGCCAGGGTT
TTCCCAGTCACGACGTTGTAAAACGACGGCCAGTGCCAAGCTT
Features (pLannotate 1.2.2; 16 found; start..end, strand, type, name):
    532..565     +  protein_bind   lox66: Right element (RE) mutant of loxP (Araki et al., 2010). Cre-mediated recombination occurs in the 8-bp core sequence (GCATACAT). Cre recombinase
    748..833     +  misc_feature   En2 SA (fragment): splice acceptor from the mouse Engrailed 2 gene (Skarnes et al., 1992)
    910..926     +  misc_feature   MCS (fragment): pBluescript multiple cloning site
    937..1022    +  CDS            large T antigen (fragment): large T antigen from SV40 (simian virus 40)
   1045..1166    +  polyA_signal   SV40 poly(A) signal: SV40 polyadenylation signal
   1197..1244    +  protein_bind   FRT: FLP-mediated recombination occurs in the 8-bp core sequence TCTAGAAA (Turan and Bode, 2011). FLP recombinase from the Saccharomyces cerevisiae 2μ plasmid
   1292..1308    -  protein_bind   lac operator: The lac repressor binds to the lac operator to inhibit transcription in E. coli. This inhibition can be relieved by adding lactose or isopropyl-β-D-thiogalactopyranoside (IPTG). lac repressor encoded by lacI
   1316..1346    -  promoter       lac promoter: promoter for the E. coli lac operon
   1361..1382    -  protein_bind   CAP binding site: CAP binding activates transcription in the presence of cAMP. E. coli catabolite activator protein
   1395..1487    -  CDS            lacI (fragment): lac repressor; lacI; The lac repressor binds to the lac operator to inhibit transcription in E. coli. This inhibition can be relieved by adding lactose or isopropyl-β-D-thiogalactopyranoside (IPTG).
   1670..2258    -  rep_origin     ori: high-copy-number ColE1/pMB1/pBR322/pUC origin of replication
   2429..3289    -  CDS            AmpR: β-lactamase; bla; confers resistance to ampicillin, carbenicillin, and related antibiotics
   3290..3394    -  promoter       AmpR promoter: bla
   3489..3524    +  CDS            rop (fragment): Rop protein, which maintains plasmids at low copy number; rop
   3626..3725    +  misc_feature   bom (fragment): basis of mobility region from pBR322
   3731..3885    -  CDS            lacZα (fragment): LacZα fragment of β-galactosidase; lacZ fragment
