[The description below was written by a language model from this plasmid's Addgene catalogue record and pLannotate feature annotations shown in this document.]
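Description:
pFloxin is an empty shuttle backbone for Cre/lox-based engineering of mouse embryonic stem cells. It is built on pBluescript and totals 3,893 bp. The vector is catalogued as a mouse targeting, Cre/Lox vector and carries no insert; a gene or cassette of interest is added by restriction cloning. It is propagated in E. coli through a ColE1/pUC-type origin and selected with ampicillin via the β-lactamase gene and its native promoter. The catalogue lists it as low copy, although the annotated origin is of the high-copy type, and a recombination-deficient (RecA-) host is recommended. The remaining bacterial annotations (lac promoter, operator and CAP site, plus fragments of lacI, lacZα, rop and bom) are leftover backbone sequence rather than functional payload.

The working cassette reads, in order: a lox66 site, a fragment of the mouse Engrailed 2 splice acceptor, a short remnant of the multiple cloning site, an SV40 segment annotated as a large T antigen fragment followed by the SV40 polyadenylation signal, and an FRT site. lox66 is a right-element mutant of loxP. When Cre recombines it with a complementary left-element mutant site, the product is one wild-type loxP and one doubly mutated site that Cre recognises poorly, which favours stable integration over re-excision. This layout suggests that the plasmid is inserted by Cre at a compatible lox site already present in an ESC genomic locus. There, the splice acceptor would capture upstream endogenous transcripts, so that a sequence cloned at the MCS is expressed from the host gene's promoter and terminated at the SV40 poly(A). No eukaryotic promoter or mammalian selection marker is annotated. The FRT site offers a handle for later FLP-mediated rearrangement, though the record does not state its specific role.
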