Addgene plasmid #24553: pFloxin
Purpose: (Empty Backbone)
Depositing lab: Jeremy Reiter. Depositing organization: University of California, San Francisco (UCSF). Publication: Floxin, a resource for genetically engineering mouse ESCs. Singla V, Hunkapiller J, Santos N, Seol AD, Norman AR, Wakenight P, Skarnes WC, Reiter JF. Nat Methods. 2010 Jan . 7(1):50-2. 10.1038/nmeth.1406 PubMed 19966808.
Backbone
  Vector backbone: pBluescript
  Backbone manufacturer: Stratagene
  Backbone size (bp): 3893
  Vector type: Mouse Targeting, Cre/Lox
Growth in bacteria
  Bacterial resistance: Ampicillin, 100 μg/mL
  Growth temperature: 37°C
  Growth strain: Stbl2
  Growth instructions: Stbl2 (Invitrogen) or any other RecA- strain 37 degrees in LB media
  Copy number: Low Copy
Gene/Insert
  Gene/Insert name: None
  Cloning method: Restriction Enzyme
  Sequencing primers: 5′ aacctctgccctttctcctc
Terms and licenses: Academic/Nonprofit Terms; Industry Terms: Not Available to Industry
How to cite: pFloxin was a gift from Jeremy Reiter (Addgene plasmid # 24553 ; http://n2t.net/addgene:24553 ; RRID:Addgene_24553)
