>Addgene plasmid #24553 | pFloxin | addgene partial sequence | sequence record 30266 | 24553 with lac_promoter
TCGCGTCGACGAAGTTCCTATACTTTCTAGAGAATAGGAACTTCGGAATAGGAACTTCTCGACGCGGTAC
CCCCGGATCTAGACATGATAAGATACATTGATGAGTTTGGACAAACCACAACTAGAATGCAGTGAAAAAA
ATGCTTTATTTGTGAAATTTGTGATGCTATTGCTTTATTTGTAACCATTATAAGCTGCAATAAACAAGTT
AACAACAACAATTGCATTCATTTTATGTTTCAGGTTCAGGGGGAGGTGTGGGAGGTTTTTTAAAGCAAGT
AAAACCTCTACAGATGTGATATGGCTGATTATGATCATTACTTATCTAGCCCCCCCTCGAGGTCGCTCTA
GAGCGACCCCACTGGGCTGTAGGTGGTGGATCCGCTAGCGATATCACTAGTGGCGCGCCGCATGCACCGG
TACCTGGTTGTCATGGAGGAGAAAGGGCAGAGGTTACTGGTTGCTGGAGTCTAGCTACTTATCCACAACC
AACGCACCCAAGCTAGCTTGAGGTTGCAGATACTGGGGGTGGGGGGGGGGG
